>Addgene plasmid #106795 | gh125 | addgene full sequence | sequence record 221282 | Addgene Assembled Full Sequence
CTAAATTGTAAGCGTTAATATTTTGTTAAAATTCGCGTTAAATTTTTGTTAAATCAGCTCATTTTTTAAC
CAATAGGCCGAAATCGGCAAAATCCCTTATAAATCAAAAGAATAGACCGAGATAGGGTTGAGTGGCCGCT
ACAGGGCGCTCCCATTCGCCATTCAGGCTGCGCAACTGTTGGGAAGGGCGTTTCGGTGCGGGCCTCTTCG
CTATTACGCCAGCTGGCGAAAGGGGGATGTGCTGCAAGGCGATTAAGTTGGGTAACGCCAGGGTTTTCCC
AGTCACGACGTTGTAAAACGACGGCCAGTGAGCGCGACGTAATACGACTCACTATAGGGCGAATTGGCGG
AAGGCCGTCAAGGCCACGTGTCTTGTCCAGAGCTCGATATCGAATTCGAGGGCCTATTTCCCATGATTCC
TTCATATTTGCATATACGATACAAGGCTGTTAGAGAGATAATTGGAATTAATTTGACTGTAAACACAAAG
ATATTAGTACAAAATACGTGACGTAGAAAGTAATAATTTCTTGGGTAGTTTGCAGTTTTAAAATTATGTT
TTAAAATGGACTATCATATGCTTACCGTAACTTGAAAGTATTTCGATTTCTTGGCTTTATATATCTTGTG
GAAAGGACGAAACACCGATACAGGATCTGTTGCAGCAGTTTTAGAGCTAGAAATAGCAAGTTAAAATAAG
GCTAGTCCGTTATCAACTTGAAAAAGTGGCACCGAGTCGGTGCTTTTTTTGGTACCTGGAGCACAAGACT
GGCCTCATGGGCCTTCCGCTCACTGCCCGCTTTCCAGTCGGGAAACCTGTCGTGCCAGCTGCATTAACAT
GGTCATAGCTGTTTCCTTGCGTATTGGGCGCTCTCCGCTTCCTCGCTCACTGACTCGCTGCGCTCGGTCG
TTCGGGTAAAGCCTGGGGTGCCTAATGAGCAAAAGGCCAGCAAAAGGCCAGGAACCGTAAAAAGGCCGCG
TTGCTGGCGTTTTTCCATAGGCTCCGCCCCCCTGACGAGCATCACAAAAATCGACGCTCAAGTCAGAGGT
GGCGAAACCCGACAGGACTATAAAGATACCAGGCGTTTCCCCCTGGAAGCTCCCTCGTGCGCTCTCCTGT
TCCGACCCTGCCGCTTACCGGATACCTGTCCGCCTTTCTCCCTTCGGGAAGCGTGGCGCTTTCTCATAGC
TCACGCTGTAGGTATCTCAGTTCGGTGTAGGTCGTTCGCTCCAAGCTGGGCTGTGTGCACGAACCCCCCG
TTCAGCCCGACCGCTGCGCCTTATCCGGTAACTATCGTCTTGAGTCCAACCCGGTAAGACACGACTTATC
GCCACTGGCAGCAGCCACTGGTAACAGGATTAGCAGAGCGAGGTATGTAGGCGGTGCTACAGAGTTCTTG
AAGTGGTGGCCTAACTACGGCTACACTAGAAGAACAGTATTTGGTATCTGCGCTCTGCTGAAGCCAGTTA
CCTTCGGAAAAAGAGTTGGTAGCTCTTGATCCGGCAAACAAACCACCGCTGGTAGCGGTGGTTTTTTTGT
TTGCAAGCAGCAGATTACGCGCAGAAAAAAAGGATCTCAAGAAGATCCTTTGATCTTTTCTACGGGGTCT
GACGCTCAGTGGAACGAAAACTCACGTTAAGGGATTTTGGTCATGAGATTATCAAAAAGGATCTTCACCT
AGATCCTTTTAAATTAAAAATGAAGTTTTAAATCAATCTAAAGTATATATGAGTAAACTTGGTCTGACAG
TTACCAATGCTTAATCAGTGAGGCACCTATCTCAGCGATCTGTCTATTTCGTTCATCCATAGTTGCCTGA
CTCCCCGTCGTGTAGATAACTACGATACGGGAGGGCTTACCATCTGGCCCCAGTGCTGCAATGATACCGC
GAGAACCACGCTCACCGGCTCCAGATTTATCAGCAATAAACCAGCCAGCCGGAAGGGCCGAGCGCAGAAG
TGGTCCTGCAACTTTATCCGCCTCCATCCAGTCTATTAATTGTTGCCGGGAAGCTAGAGTAAGTAGTTCG
CCAGTTAATAGTTTGCGCAACGTTGTTGCCATTGCTACAGGCATCGTGGTGTCACGCTCGTCGTTTGGTA
TGGCTTCATTCAGCTCCGGTTCCCAACGATCAAGGCGAGTTACATGATCCCCCATGTTGTGCAAAAAAGC
GGTTAGCTCCTTCGGTCCTCCGATCGTTGTCAGAAGTAAGTTGGCCGCAGTGTTATCACTCATGGTTATG
GCAGCACTGCATAATTCTCTTACTGTCATGCCATCCGTAAGATGCTTTTCTGTGACTGGTGAGTACTCAA
CCAAGTCATTCTGAGAATAGTGTATGCGGCGACCGAGTTGCTCTTGCCCGGCGTCAATACGGGATAATAC
CGCGCCACATAGCAGAACTTTAAAAGTGCTCATCATTGGAAAACGTTCTTCGGGGCGAAAACTCTCAAGG
ATCTTACCGCTGTTGAGATCCAGTTCGATGTAACCCACTCGTGCACCCAACTGATCTTCAGCATCTTTTA
CTTTCACCAGCGTTTCTGGGTGAGCAAAAACAGGAAGGCAAAATGCCGCAAAAAAGGGAATAAGGGCGAC
ACGGAAATGTTGAATACTCATACTCTTCCTTTTTCAATATTATTGAAGCATTTATCAGGGTTATTGTCTC
ATGAGCGGATACATATTTGAATGTATTTAGAAAAATAAACAAATAGGGGTTCCGCGCACATTTCCCCGAA
AAGTGCCAC
Features (pLannotate 1.2.2; 10 found; start..end, strand, type, name):
      3..134     -  rep_origin     M13 ori (fragment): M13 bacteriophage origin of replication; arrow indicates direction of (+) strand synthesis
    155..311     -  CDS            lacZα (fragment): LacZα fragment of β-galactosidase; lacZ fragment
    320..338     +  promoter       T7 promoter: promoter for bacteriophage T7 RNA polymerase
    398..638     +  promoter       U6 promoter: RNA polymerase III promoter for human U6 snRNA
    668..743     +  misc_RNA       gRNA scaffold: guide RNA scaffold for the Streptococcus pyogenes CRISPR/Cas9 system
    790..837     -  CDS            lacI (fragment): lac repressor; lacI; The lac repressor binds to the lac operator to inhibit transcription in E. coli. This inhibition can be relieved by adding lactose or isopropyl-β-D-thiogalactopyranoside (IPTG).
    874..914     -  rep_origin     RSF ori (fragment): Plasmids containing the RSF 1030 origin of replication can be propagated in E. coli cells that contain additional plasmids with compatible origins.
    992..1580    -  rep_origin     ori: high-copy-number ColE1/pMB1/pBR322/pUC origin of replication
   1751..2611    -  CDS            AmpR: β-lactamase; bla; confers resistance to ampicillin, carbenicillin, and related antibiotics
   2612..2716    -  promoter       AmpR promoter: bla
