[The description below was written by a language model from this plasmid's Addgene catalogue record and pLannotate feature annotations shown in this document.]
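Description:
gh125 is a small (about 2.7 kb) mammalian guide RNA expression plasmid built on the EPB104 backbone, carrying a single gRNA directed against human ST8SIA5 (also known as SIAT8E or ST8SiaV), a sialyltransferase gene. It belongs to a validated gRNA collection designed for CRISPR/Cas9 targeting of the human glycosyltransferase genes. In bacteria it is maintained at high copy through a ColE1/pUC-type origin and selected with ampicillin via the β-lactamase gene and its native promoter.

The functional cassette consists of a human U6 RNA polymerase III promoter followed, after a short gap that corresponds to the position of the 20-nucleotide target-specific spacer, by the Streptococcus pyogenes Cas9 guide RNA scaffold. Transcription from U6 in mammalian cells therefore yields a complete single guide RNA able to direct SpCas9 to the ST8SIA5 locus. The plasmid encodes no Cas9 and no mammalian selection marker or reporter, so the nuclease must be supplied separately, for instance from a co-transfected plasmid or a Cas9-expressing cell line. A T7 promoter sits just upstream of the U6 promoter and is the region used for sequencing into the insert. The remaining annotations (partial M13 origin, lacZα, lacI and RSF origin fragments) are short remnants of the cloning vector lineage and are unlikely to have a functional role. The record states that the guide was inserted by restriction cloning but does not identify the sites used. Typical use is knockout or editing of ST8SIA5 in human cells for studies of glycosylation.
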