Addgene plasmid #106795: gh125
Purpose: expression of gRNA targeting ST8SIA5
Depositing lab: Eric-Paul Bennett. Depositing organization: University of Copenhagen. Publication: A validated gRNA library for CRISPR/Cas9 targeting of the human glycosyltransferase genome. Narimatsu Y, Joshi HJ, Zhang Y, Gomes C, Chen YH, Lorenzetti F, Furukawa S, Schjoldager K, Hansen L, Clausen H, Bennett EP, Wandall HH. Glycobiology. 2018 Jan 5. pii: 4791732. doi: 10.1093/glycob/cwx101. PubMed 29315387.
Backbone
  Vector backbone: EPB104
  Backbone manufacturer: Eric-Paul Bennett (Addgene plasmid # 68369)
  Backbone size w/o insert (bp): 2376
  Vector type: Mammalian Expression
Growth in bacteria
  Bacterial resistance: Ampicillin, 100 μg/mL
  Growth temperature: 37°C
  Growth strain: DH5alpha
  Copy number: High Copy
Gene/Insert
  Gene/Insert name: ST8SIA5
  gRNA/shRNA sequence: ATACAGGATCTGTTGCAGCA
  Species: H. sapiens (human)
  Entrez Gene: ST8SIA5 (a.k.a. SIAT8-E, SIAT8E, ST8SiaV)
  Cloning method: Restriction Enzyme; 5′ cloning site unknown (unknown if destroyed); 3′ cloning site unknown (unknown if destroyed)
  Sequencing primers: 5′ T7NP
Terms and licenses: Academic/Nonprofit Terms; Industry Terms: Not Available to Industry
How to cite: gh125 was a gift from Eric-Paul Bennett (Addgene plasmid # 106795 ; http://n2t.net/addgene:106795 ; RRID:Addgene_106795)
