>Addgene plasmid #106795 | gh125 | addgene partial sequence | sequence record 221283 | hU6-F 5'-GAGGGCCTATTTCCCATGATT-3'
AATTGGAATTAATTTGACTGTAAACACAAAGATATTAGTACAAAATACGTGACGTAGAAAGTAATAATTT
CTTGGGTAGTTTGCAGTTTTAAAATTATGTTTTAAAATGGACTATCATATGCTTACCGTAACTTGAAAGT
ATTTCGATTTCTTGGCTTTATATATCTTGTGGAAAGGACGAAACACCGATACAGGATCTGTTGCAGCAGT
TTTAGAGCTAGAAATAGCAAGTTAAAATAAGGCTAGTCCGTTATCAACTTGAAAAAGTGGCACCGAGTCG
GTGCTTTTTTTGGTACCTGGAGCACAAGACTGGCCTCATGGGCCTTCCGCTCACTGCCCGCTTTCCAGTC
GGGAAACCTGTCGTGCCAGCTGCATTAACATGGTCATAGCTGTTTCCTTGCGTATTGGGCGCTCTCCGCT
TCCTCGCTCACTGACTCGCTGCGCTCGGTCGTTCGGGTAAAGCCTGGGGTGCCTAATGAGCAAAAGGCCA
GCAAAAGGCCAGGAACCGTAAAAAGGCCGCGTTGCTGGCGTTTTTCCATAGGCTCCGCCCCCCTGACGAG
CATCACAAAAATCGACGCTCAAGTCAGAGGTGGCGAAACCCGACAGGACTATAAAGATACCAGGCGTTTC
CCCCTGGAAGCTCCCTCGTGCGCTCTCCTGTTCCGACCCTGCCGCTTACCGGATACCTGTCCGCCTTTCT
CCCTTCGGGAAGCGTGGCGCTTTCTCATAGCTCACGCTGTAGGTATCTCAGTTCGGTGTAGGTCGTTCGC
TCCAAGCTGGGCTGTGTGCACGAACCCCCCGTTCAGCCCGACCGCTGCGCCTTATCCGGTAACTATCGTC
TTGAGTCCAACCCGGTAAGACACGACTTATCGCCACTGGCAGCAGCCACTGG
